>Addgene plasmid #190066 | GB1-His-TEV-A7 (2-180) | addgene full sequence | sequence record 372283 | Addgene NGS Result
CAGCGAGTCAGTGAGCGAGGAAGCGGAAGAGCGCCTGATGCGGTATTTTCTCCTTACGCATCTGTGCGGT
ATTTCACACCGCAATGGTGCACTCTCAGTACAATCTGCTCTGATGCCGCATAGTTAAGCCAGTATACACT
CCGCTATCGCTACGTGACTGGGTCATGGCTGCGCCCCGACACCCGCCAACACCCGCTGACGCGCCCTGAC
GGGCTTGTCTGCTCCCGGCATCCGCTTACAGACAAGCTGTGACCGTCTCCGGGAGCTGCATGTGTCAGAG
GTTTTCACCGTCATCACCGAAACGCGCGAGGCAGCTGCGGTAAAGCTCATCAGCGTGGTCGTGAAGCGAT
TCACAGATGTCTGCCTGTTCATCCGCGTCCAGCTCGTTGAGTTTCTCCAGAAGCGTTAATGTCTGGCTTC
TGATAAAGCGGGCCATGTTAAGGGCGGTTTTTTCCTGTTTGGTCACTGATGCCTCCGTGTAAGGGGGATT
TCTGTTCATGGGGGTAATGATACCGATGAAACGAGAGAGGATGCTCACGATACGGGTTACTGATGATGAA
CATGCCCGGTTACTGGAACGTTGTGAGGGTAAACAACTGGCGGTATGGATGCGGCGGGACCAGAGAAAAA
TCACTCAGGGTCAATGCCAGCGCTTCGTTAATACAGATGTAGGTGTTCCACAGGGTAGCCAGCAGCATCC
TGCGATGCAGATCCGGAACATAATGGTGCAGGGCGCTGACTTCCGCGTTTCCAGACTTTACGAAACACGG
AAACCGAAGACCATTCATGTTGTTGCTCAGGTCGCAGACGTTTTGCAGCAGCAGTCGCTTCACGTTCGCT
CGCGTATCGGTGATTCATTCTGCTAACCAGTAAGGCAACCCCGCCAGCCTAGCCGGGTCCTCAACGACAG
GAGCACGATCATGCGCACCCGTGGCCAGGACCCAACGCTGCCCGAGATGCGCCGCGTGCGGCTGCTGGAG
ATGGCGGACGCGATGGATATGTTCTGCCAAGGGTTGGTTTGCGCATTCACAGTTCTCCGCAAGAATTGAT
TGGCTCCAATTCTTGGAGTGGTGAATCCGTTAGCGAGGTGCCGCCGGCTTCCATTCAGGTCGAGGTGGCC
CGGCTCCATGCACCGCGACGCAACGCGGGGAGGCAGACAAGGTATAGGGCGGCGCCTACAATCCATGCCA
ACCCGTTCCATGTGCTCGCCGAGGCGGCATAAATCGCCGTGACGATCAGCGGTCCAATGATCGAAGTTAG
GCTGGTAAGAGCCGCGAGCGATCCTTGAAGCTGTCCCTGATGGTCGTCATCTACCTGCCTGGACAGCATG
GCCTGCAACGCGGGCATCCCGATGCCGCCGGAAGCGAGAAGAATCATAATGGGGAAGGCCATCCAGCCTC
GCGTCGCGAACGCCAGCAAGACGTAGCCCAGCGCGTCGGCCGCCATGCCGGCGATAATGGCCTGCTTCTC
GCCGAAACGTTTGGTGGCGGGACCAGTGACGAAGGCTTGAGCGAGGGCGTGCAAGATTCCGAATACCGCA
AGCGACAGGCCGATCATCGTCGCGCTCCAGCGAAAGCGGTCCTCGCCGAAAATGACCCAGAGCGCTGCCG
GCACCTGTCCTACGAGTTGCATGATAAAGAAGACAGTCATAAGTGCGGCGACGATAGTCATGCCCCGCGC
CCACCGGAAGGAGCTGACTGGGTTGAAGGCTCTCAAGGGCATCGGTCGAGATCCCGGTGCCTAATGAGTG
AGCTAACTTACATTAATTGCGTTGCGCTCACTGCCCGCTTTCCAGTCGGGAAACCTGTCGTGCCAGCTGC
ATTAATGAATCGGCCAACGCGCGGGGAGAGGCGGTTTGCGTATTGGGCGCCAGGGTGGTTTTTCTTTTCA
CCAGTGAGACGGGCAACAGCTGATTGCCCTTCACCGCCTGGCCCTGAGAGAGTTGCAGCAAGCGGTCCAC
GCTGGTTTGCCCCAGCAGGCGAAAATCCTGTTTGATGGTGGTTAACGGCGGGATATAACATGAGCTGTCT
TCGGTATCGTCGTATCCCACTACCGAGATATCCGCACCAACGCGCAGCCCGGACTCGGTAATGGCGCGCA
TTGCGCCCAGCGCCATCTGATCGTTGGCAACCAGCATCGCAGTGGGAACGATGCCCTCATTCAGCATTTG
CATGGTTTGTTGAAAACCGGACATGGCACTCCAGTCGCCTTCCCGTTCCGCTATCGGCTGAATTTGATTG
CGAGTGAGATATTTATGCCAGCCAGCCAGACGCAGACGCGCCGAGACAGAACTTAATGGGCCCGCTAACA
GCGCGATTTGCTGGTGACCCAATGCGACCAGATGCTCCACGCCCAGTCGCGTACCGTCTTCATGGGAGAA
AATAATACTGTTGATGGGTGTCTGGTCAGAGACATCAAGAAATAACGCCGGAACATTAGTGCAGGCAGCT
TCCACAGCAATGGCATCCTGGTCATCCAGCGGATAGTTAATGATCAGCCCACTGACGCGTTGCGCGAGAA
GATTGTGCACCGCCGCTTTACAGGCTTCGACGCCGCTTCGTTCTACCATCGACACCACCACGCTGGCACC
CAGTTGATCGGCGCGAGATTTAATCGCCGCGACAATTTGCGACGGCGCGTGCAGGGCCAGACTGGAGGTG
GCAACGCCAATCAGCAACGACTGTTTGCCCGCCAGTTGTTGTGCCACGCGGTTGGGAATGTAATTCAGCT
CCGCCATCGCCGCTTCCACTTTTTCCCGCGTTTTCGCAGAAACGTGGCTGGCCTGGTTCACCACGCGGGA
AACGGTCTGATAAGAGACACCGGCATACTCTGCGACATCGTATAACGTTACTGGTTTCACATTCACCACC
CTGAATTGACTCTCTTCCGGGCGCTATCATGCCATACCGCGAAAGGTTTTGCGCCATTCGATGGTGTCCG
GGATCTCGACGCTCTCCCTTATGCGACTCCTGCATTAGGAAGCAGCCCAGTAGTAGGTTGAGGCCGTTGA
GCACCGCCGCCGCAAGGAATGGTGCATGCAAGGAGATGGCGCCCAACAGTCCCCCGGCCACGGGGCCTGC
CACCATACCCACGCCGAAACAAGCGCTCATGAGCCCGAAGTGGCGAGCCCGATCTTCCCCATCGGTGATG
TCGGCGATATAGGCGCCAGCAACCGCACCTGTGGCGCCGGTGATGCCGGCCACGATGCGTCCGGCGTAGA
GGATCGAGATCTCGATCCCGCGAAATTAATACGACTCACTATAGGGGAATTGTGAGCGGATAACAATTCC
CCTCTAGAAATAATTTTGTTTAACTTTAAGAAGGAGATATACATATGCAGTATAAACTGGCGCTGAACGG
CAAAACCCTGAAAGGCGAAACCACCACCGAAGCGGTGGATGCGGCGACCGCGGAAAAAGTGTTTAAACAG
TATGCGAACGATAACGGCGTGGATGGCGAATGGACCTATGATGATGCGACCAAAACCTTTACCGTGACCG
AACTGGTGCCGCGCGGCAGCATTGAAGGCCGCATTCGCGAAAACCTGAAAGATAGCGGCCTGTTTCTGGA
ACATCATCATCATCATCATGAAAACCTGTATTTTCAGAGCTATCCGGGCTATCCGCCGACCGGCTATCCA
CCGTTTCCGGGTTATCCGCCGGCGGGCCAAGAAAGCTCCTTTCCGCCGAGCGGTCAGTACCCGTATCCGA
GCGGGTTCCCGCCGATGGGTGGCGGCGCTTATCCGCAAGTGCCGAGCAGCGGATATCCTGGCGCGGGCGG
ATATCCGGCGCCGGGCGGCTATCCGGCGCCTGGAGGTTATCCGGGCGCTCCGCAACCTGGTGGCGCGCCG
TCTTACCCAGGTGTGCCACCGGGCCAAGGGTTTGGCGTGCCTCCGGGCGGCGCGGGTTTTTCGGGGTACC
CGCAGCCGCCAAGTCAGTCATACGGCGGCGGACCGGCTCAAGTGCCGCTACCTGGTGGCTTTCCGGGCGG
TCAAATGCCGAGTCAGTATCCGGGCGGCCAACCGACGTATCCGAGTCAGATTAACACCGATAGCTTTAGC
AGTTATCCTGTGTTTAGCCCGGTGAGCCTGGATTATAGCAGCGAACCGGCGACCGTGACCCAAGTGACCC
AAGGCACCATTCGCTAAGGATCCGGCTGCTAACAAAGCCCGAAAGGAAGCTGAGTTGGCTGCTGCCACCG
CTGAGCAATAACTAGCATAACCCCTTGGGGCCTCTAAACGGGTCTTGAGGGGTTTTTTGCTGAAAGGAGG
AACTATATCCGGATATCCCGCAAGAGGCCCGGCAGTACCGGCATAACCAAGCCTATGCCTACAGCATCCA
GGGTGACGGTGCCGAGGATGACGATGAGCGCATTGTTAGATTTCATACACGGTGCCTGACTGCGTTAGCA
ATTTAACTGTGATAAACTACCGCATTAAAGCTTATCGATGATAAGCTGTCAAACATGAGAATTCTTGAAG
ACGAAAGGGCCTCGTGATACGCCTATTTTTATAGGTTAATGTCATGATAATAATGGTTTCTTAGACGTCA
GGTGGCACTTTTCGGGGAAATGTGCGCGGAACCCCTATTTGTTTATTTTTCTAAATACATTCAAATATGT
ATCCGCTCATGAGACAATAACCCTGATAAATGCTTCAATAATATTGAAAAAGGAAGAGTATGAGTATTCA
ACATTTCCGTGTCGCCCTTATTCCCTTTTTTGCGGCATTTTGCCTTCCTGTTTTTGCTCACCCAGAAACG
CTGGTGAAAGTAAAAGATGCTGAAGATCAGTTGGGTGCACGAGTGGGTTACATCGAACTGGATCTCAACA
GCGGTAAGATCCTTGAGAGTTTTCGCCCCGAAGAACGTTTTCCAATGATGAGCACTTTTAAAGTTCTGCT
ATGTGGCGCGGTATTATCCCGTGTTGACGCCGGGCAAGAGCAACTCGGTCGCCGCATACACTATTCTCAG
AATGACTTGGTTGAGTACTCACCAGTCACAGAAAAGCATCTTACGGATGGCATGACAGTAAGAGAATTAT
GCAGTGCTGCCATAACCATGAGTGATAACACTGCGGCCAACTTACTTCTGACAACGATCGGAGGACCGAA
GGAGCTAACCGCTTTTTTGCACAACATGGGGGATCATGTAACTCGCCTTGATCGTTGGGAACCGGAGCTG
AATGAAGCCATACCAAACGACGAGCGTGACACCACGATGCCTGCAGCAATGGCAACAACGTTGCGCAAAC
TATTAACTGGCGAACTACTTACTCTAGCTTCCCGGCAACAATTAATAGACTGGATGGAGGCGGATAAAGT
TGCAGGACCACTTCTGCGCTCGGCCCTTCCGGCTGGCTGGTTTATTGCTGATAAATCTGGAGCCGGTGAG
CGTGGGTCTCGCGGTATCATTGCAGCACTGGGGCCAGATGGTAAGCCCTCCCGTATCGTAGTTATCTACA
CGACGGGGAGTCAGGCAACTATGGATGAACGAAATAGACAGATCGCTGAGATAGGTGCCTCACTGATTAA
GCATTGGTAACTGTCAGACCAAGTTTACTCATATATACTTTAGATTGATTTAAAACTTCATTTTTAATTT
AAAAGGATCTAGGTGAAGATCCTTTTTGATAATCTCATGACCAAAATCCCTTAACGTGAGTTTTCGTTCC
ACTGAGCGTCAGACCCCGTAGAAAAGATCAAAGGATCTTCTTGAGATCCTTTTTTTCTGCGCGTAATCTG
CTGCTTGCAAACAAAAAAACCACCGCTACCAGCGGTGGTTTGTTTGCCGGATCAAGAGCTACCAACTCTT
TTTCCGAAGGTAACTGGCTTCAGCAGAGCGCAGATACCAAATACTGTCCTTCTAGTGTAGCCGTAGTTAG
GCCACCACTTCAAGAACTCTGTAGCACCGCCTACATACCTCGCTCTGCTAATCCTGTTACCAGTGGCTGC
TGCCAGTGGCGATAAGTCGTGTCTTACCGGGTTGGACTCAAGACGATAGTTACCGGATAAGGCGCAGCGG
TCGGGCTGAACGGGGGGTTCGTGCACACAGCCCAGCTTGGAGCGAACGACCTACACCGAACTGAGATACC
TACAGCGTGAGCTATGAGAAAGCGCCACGCTTCCCGAAGGGAGAAAGGCGGACAGGTATCCGGTAAGCGG
CAGGGTCGGAACAGGAGAGCGCACGAGGGAGCTTCCAGGGGGAAACGCCTGGTATCTTTATAGTCCTGTC
GGGTTTCGCCACCTCTGACTTGAGCGTCGATTTTTGTGATGCTCGTCAGGGGGGCGGAGCCTATGGAAAA
ACGCCAGCAACGCGGCCTTTTTACGGTTCCTGGCCTTTTGCTGGCCTTTTGCTCACATGTTCTTTCCTGC
GTTATCCCCTGATTCTGTGGATAACCGTATTACCGCCTTTGAGTGAGCTGATACCGCTCGCCGCAGCCGA
ACGACCGAGCG
Features (pLannotate 1.2.2; 24 found; start..end, strand, type, name):
      2..29      +  rep_origin     RSF ori (fragment): Plasmids containing the RSF 1030 origin of replication can be propagated in E. coli cells that contain additional plasmids with compatible origins.
     34..173     -  misc_feature   bom: basis of mobility region from pBR322
    275..466     -  CDS            rop: Rop protein, which maintains plasmids at low copy number; rop
    483..863     +  CDS            YPB1_ECOLX: Protein predicted: Swiss-Prot protein existence level 4. From Escherichia coli.
   1105..1729    -  CDS            TcR (fragment): tetracycline efflux protein; tet; confers resistance to tetracycline
   1744..1765    -  protein_bind   CAP binding site: CAP binding activates transcription in the presence of cAMP. E. coli catabolite activator protein
   1778..2860    -  CDS            lacI: lac repressor; lacI; The lac repressor binds to the lac operator to inhibit transcription in E. coli. This inhibition can be relieved by adding lactose or isopropyl-β-D-thiogalactopyranoside (IPTG).
   2861..2938    -  promoter       lacI promoter: lacI
   2946..3225    -  CDS            TcR (fragment): tetracycline efflux protein; tet; confers resistance to tetracycline
   3247..3265    +  promoter       T7 promoter: promoter for bacteriophage T7 RNA polymerase
   3266..3290    +  protein_bind   lac operator: The lac repressor binds to the lac operator to inhibit transcription in E. coli. This inhibition can be relieved by adding lactose or isopropyl-β-D-thiogalactopyranoside (IPTG). lac repressor encoded by lacI
   3305..3327    +  RBS            RBS: efficient ribosome binding site from bacteriophage T7 gene 10 (Olins and Rangwala, 1989)
   3341..3502    +  CDS            spg (fragment): SPG1_STRSG - Experimental evidence at protein level: Swiss-Prot protein existence level 1. Binds to the constant Fc region of IgG with high affinity. From Streptococcus sp. group G.
   3503..3520    +  CDS            thrombin site: thrombin recognition and cleavage site
   3572..3590    +  CDS            capTEV™ (fragment): composite tag for in vivo biotinylation, TEV protease cleavage, and 6xHis tagging
   3590..3607    +  CDS            TEV site (fragment): tobacco etch virus (TEV) protease recognition and cleavage site
   3608..4144    +  CDS            ANXA7 (fragment): ANXA7_HUMAN - Also known as ANX7, SNX. Experimental evidence at protein level: Swiss-Prot protein existence level 1. Calcium/phospholipid-binding protein which promotes membrane fusion and is involved in exocytosis. From Homo sapiens (Human).
   4155..4204    +  CDS            SET1 (fragment): solubility-enhancement tag derived from T7 phage gene 10B
   4212..4259    +  terminator     T7 terminator: transcription terminator for bacteriophage T7 RNA polymerase
   4282..4386    -  CDS            TcR (fragment): tetracycline efflux protein; tet; confers resistance to tetracycline
   4434..4462    -  promoter       tet promoter: E. coli promoter for tetracycline efflux protein gene
   4575..4679    +  promoter       AmpR promoter: bla
   4680..5540    +  CDS            AmpR: β-lactamase; bla; confers resistance to ampicillin, carbenicillin, and related antibiotics
   5711..6299    +  rep_origin     ori: high-copy-number ColE1/pMB1/pBR322/pUC origin of replication
