[The description below was written by a language model from this plasmid's Addgene catalogue record and pLannotate feature annotations shown in this document.]
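Description:
GB1-His-TEV-A7 (2-180) is a bacterial expression plasmid built on the pET-11a backbone for producing the proline-rich domain (PRD) of human annexin A7 (ANXA7, also called synexin) in E. coli. It is about 6.45 kb and replicates from a pBR322/ColE1-type origin. The bom region and the rop gene are also present, consistent with the low copy number given in the record. Selection is by ampicillin through the β-lactamase gene. The scattered tetracycline-resistance fragments and the tet promoter in the annotation are non-functional remnants of the pBR322 ancestry of pET vectors, and the short "RSF ori" hit is probably just homology next to the origin.

The expression cassette uses a T7 promoter followed by a lac operator and the T7 gene 10 ribosome binding site, and it ends at the T7 terminator. A plasmid-borne lacI gene supplies repressor, so transcription requires a host that provides T7 RNA polymerase and is induced with IPTG. The codon-optimized insert was cloned between NdeI and BamHI. It encodes an N-terminal fusion in which the GB1 domain of streptococcal protein G, commonly used as a solubility and expression enhancer, comes first. This is followed by an annotated thrombin site, a polyhistidine tag for metal-affinity purification, and a TEV protease site directly ahead of annexin A7 residues 2–180. TEV cleavage therefore releases the PRD from its fusion partners. The "SET1" fragment annotated after the insert lies in vector sequence before the terminator, and nothing in the record indicates that it forms part of the expressed protein. The associated work used this domain to study phase separation and fibrillization of annexin A7.
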