Addgene plasmid #190066: GB1-His-TEV-A7 (2-180)
Purpose: Codon-optimized bacterial expression plasmid. Expresses Annexin A7 proline rich domain.
Depositing lab: Lalit Deshmukh. Depositing organization: University of California, San Diego (UCSD). Publication: Phase Separation and Fibrillization of Human Annexin A7 Are Mediated by Its Proline-Rich Domain. Yu C, Nelson SL, Meisl G, Ghirlando R, Deshmukh L. Biochemistry. 2023 Oct 3. doi: 10.1021/acs.biochem.3c00349. PubMed 37788367.
Backbone
  Vector backbone: pET-11a
  Backbone size w/o insert (bp): 5632
  Total vector size (bp): 6454
  Vector type: Bacterial Expression
Growth in bacteria
  Bacterial resistance: Ampicillin, 100 μg/mL
  Growth temperature: 37°C
  Growth strain: DH5alpha
  Copy number: Low Copy
Gene/Insert
  Gene/Insert name: Annexin A7 PRD (alt name: ANX7)
  Species: H. sapiens (human)
  Insert size (bp): 822
  Mutation: PRD only, residues 2-180
  Entrez Gene: ANXA7 (a.k.a. ANX7, SNX, SYNEXIN)
  Tag / fusion protein: GB1-His-TEV (N terminal on insert)
  Cloning method: Restriction Enzyme; 5′ cloning site Ndel (unknown if destroyed); 3′ cloning site BamHI (unknown if destroyed)
  Sequencing primers: 5′ T7; 3′ T7 terminator
Terms and licenses: Academic/Nonprofit Terms; Industry Terms: Not Available to Industry
How to cite: GB1-His-TEV-A7 (2-180) was a gift from Lalit Deshmukh (Addgene plasmid # 190066 ; http://n2t.net/addgene:190066 ; RRID:Addgene_190066)
