>Addgene plasmid #190066 | GB1-His-TEV-A7 (2-180) | depositor partial sequence | sequence record 368017 | Annexin A7 proline rich domain (2-180)
CATATGCAGTATAAACTGGCGCTGAACGGCAAAACCCTGAAAGGCGAAACCACCACCGAAGCGGTGGATG
CGGCGACCGCGGAAAAAGTGTTTAAACAGTATGCGAACGATAACGGCGTGGATGGCGAATGGACCTATGA
TGATGCGACCAAAACCTTTACCGTGACCGAACTGGTGCCGCGCGGCAGCATTGAAGGCCGCATTCGCGAA
AACCTGAAAGATAGCGGCCTGTTTCTGGAACATCATCATCATCATCATGAAAACCTGTATTTTCAGAGCT
ATCCGGGCTATCCGCCGACCGGCTATCCACCGTTTCCGGGTTATCCGCCGGCGGGCCAAGAAAGCTCCTT
TCCGCCGAGCGGTCAGTACCCGTATCCGAGCGGGTTCCCGCCGATGGGTGGCGGCGCTTATCCGCAAGTG
CCGAGCAGCGGATATCCTGGCGCGGGCGGATATCCGGCGCCGGGCGGCTATCCGGCGCCTGGAGGTTATC
CGGGCGCTCCGCAACCTGGTGGCGCGCCGTCTTACCCAGGTGTGCCACCGGGCCAAGGGTTTGGCGTGCC
TCCGGGCGGCGCGGGTTTTTCGGGGTACCCGCAGCCGCCAAGTCAGTCATACGGCGGCGGACCGGCTCAA
GTGCCGCTACCTGGTGGCTTTCCGGGCGGTCAAATGCCGAGTCAGTATCCGGGCGGCCAACCGACGTATC
CGAGTCAGATTAACACCGATAGCTTTAGCAGTTATCCTGTGTTTAGCCCGGTGAGCCTGGATTATAGCAG
CGAACCGGCGACCGTGACCCAAGTGACCCAAGGCACCATTCGCTAAGGATCC
